Addgene plasmid #167815: pET28a-ammB3
Purpose: Expresses His6-tagged AmmB3 in E. coli
Depositing lab: Wilfred van der Donk. Depositing organization: University of Illinois at Urbana-Champaign. Publication: A biosynthetic pathway to aromatic amines that uses glycyl-tRNA as nitrogen donor. Daniels PN, Lee H, Splain RA, Ting CP, Zhu L, Zhao X, Moore BS, van der Donk WA. Nat Chem. 2022 Jan;14(1):71-77. doi: 10.1038/s41557-021-00802-2. Epub 2021 Nov 1. PubMed 34725492.
Backbone
  Vector backbone: pET28a
  Backbone manufacturer: Twist Biosciences
  Backbone size w/o insert (bp): 5369
  Total vector size (bp): 7868
  Vector type: Bacterial Expression
Growth in bacteria
  Bacterial resistance: Kanamycin, 50 μg/mL
  Growth temperature: 37°C
  Growth strain: DH5alpha
  Copy number: High Copy
Gene/Insert
  Gene/Insert name: AmmB3 (alt name: AmmB3 codon optimized for E. coli expression)
  Species: Synthetic
  Insert size (bp): 2499
  Promoter: T7
  Tag / fusion protein: His6 (N terminal on insert)
  Cloning method: Unknown
  Sequencing primers: 5′ TAATACGACTCACTATAGGG; 3′ GCTAGTTATTGCTCAGCGG
Resource information
  A portion of this plasmid was derived from a plasmid made by: Twist Bioscience
Terms and licenses: Academic/Nonprofit Terms; Industry Terms: Not Available to Industry
How to cite: pET28a-ammB3 was a gift from Wilfred van der Donk (Addgene plasmid # 167815 ; http://n2t.net/addgene:167815 ; RRID:Addgene_167815)
