[The description below was written by a language model from this plasmid's Addgene catalogue record and pLannotate feature annotations shown in this document.]
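Description:
pET28a-ammB3 is a bacterial expression plasmid built on the pET28a backbone for producing His6-tagged AmmB3 in E. coli. The insert is a synthetic, roughly 2.5 kb ammB3 coding sequence codon-optimized for E. coli. The plasmid is selected with kanamycin through the aph(3')-Ia (KanR) gene and replicates from a ColE1/pMB1-type origin. The annotated bom and rop elements reflect the pBR322 ancestry of pET vectors, although the catalogue lists the plasmid as high copy. An f1 origin is also present, and short tetracycline-resistance fragments are backbone remnants rather than functional markers.

Expression follows the standard pET arrangement. A T7 promoter is followed directly by a lac operator and the phage T7 gene 10 ribosome binding site, and the plasmid-borne lacI gene supplies repressor. Transcription therefore stays low until IPTG is added in a host that supplies T7 RNA polymerase, and it ends at the T7 terminator. Upstream of the insert, the feature table shows a short His-tag match (labelled as a composite-tag fragment) and a thrombin cleavage site, consistent with the recorded N-terminal His6 tag and with possible tag removal after purification. The AmmB3 open reading frame itself is not annotated but should fill the unannotated gap between the thrombin site and the downstream elements. A second His-tag match lies downstream of the insert, and the record does not say whether it is translated. The sequenced record (7,791 nt) is slightly shorter than the catalogued total size (7,868 bp).

The plasmid is intended for overexpression and affinity purification of AmmB3. The associated publication concerns a biosynthetic pathway to aromatic amines that uses glycyl-tRNA as nitrogen donor, but the record does not state AmmB3's specific role in it.
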