Features (pLannotate 1.2.2; 20 found; start..end, strand, type, name):
      1..19      +  promoter       T7 promoter: promoter for bacteriophage T7 RNA polymerase
     20..44      +  protein_bind   lac operator: The lac repressor binds to the lac operator to inhibit transcription in E. coli. This inhibition can be relieved by adding lactose or isopropyl-β-D-thiogalactopyranoside (IPTG). lac repressor encoded by lacI
     59..81      +  RBS            RBS: efficient ribosome binding site from bacteriophage T7 gene 10 (Olins and Rangwala, 1989)
    100..116     +  CDS            capTEV™ (fragment): composite tag for in vivo biotinylation, TEV protease cleavage, and 6xHis tagging
    127..144     +  CDS            thrombin site: thrombin recognition and cleavage site
   2656..2673    +  CDS            9xHis (fragment): 9xHis affinity tag
   2683..2732    +  CDS            SET1 (fragment): solubility-enhancement tag derived from T7 phage gene 10B
   2740..2787    +  terminator     T7 terminator: transcription terminator for bacteriophage T7 RNA polymerase
   2824..3252    +  rep_origin     f1 ori (sequence partly withheld): f1 bacteriophage origin of replication; arrow indicates direction of (+) strand synthesis
   3305..3362    +  promoter       AmpR promoter (fragment): bla
   3371..4186    -  CDS            KanR: aminoglycoside phosphotransferase; aph(3')-Ia; confers resistance to kanamycin in bacteria or G418 (Geneticin®) in eukaryotes
   4308..4896    +  rep_origin     ori: high-copy-number ColE1/pMB1/pBR322/pUC origin of replication
   5082..5221    -  misc_feature   bom: basis of mobility region from pBR322
   5323..5514    -  CDS            rop: Rop protein, which maintains plasmids at low copy number; rop
   5531..5911    +  CDS            YPB1_ECOLX: Protein predicted: Swiss-Prot protein existence level 4. From Escherichia coli.
   5983..6274    -  CDS            TcR (fragment): tetracycline efflux protein; tet; confers resistance to tetracycline
   6289..6310    -  protein_bind   CAP binding site: CAP binding activates transcription in the presence of cAMP. E. coli catabolite activator protein
   6323..7405    -  CDS            lacI: lac repressor; lacI; The lac repressor binds to the lac operator to inhibit transcription in E. coli. This inhibition can be relieved by adding lactose or isopropyl-β-D-thiogalactopyranoside (IPTG).
   7406..7483    -  promoter       lacI promoter: lacI
   7491..7770    -  CDS            TcR (fragment): tetracycline efflux protein; tet; confers resistance to tetracycline
>Addgene plasmid #167815 | pET28a-ammB3 | addgene full sequence | sequence record 331737 | Addgene NGS Result
TAATACGACTCACTATAGGGGAATTGTGAGCGGATAACAATTCCCCTCTAGAAATAATTTTGTTTAACTT
TAAGAAGGAGATATACCATGGGCAGCAGCCATCATCATCATCATCACAGCAGCGGCCTGGTGCCGCGCGG
CAGCCATATGATGACACGTGTTTGGACCTTGGGGACAGTGTTTGTTGTGCGCCATGCCGGTATGCCGTTT
GATTGGTTAGAAAGTCTTGGTGGTAGCGCGGATCTCCATGAGGCTGCAGAGCGTTTATTGGATGCTGAAG
AAGAACTCCGCGCGGCAGCGGGCAGTGCGTTTCCGCGCTTGGCGGCGGCGGTGGAAGAATGTGCTCCTGA
ACGTTTGCCCGGTGTGCCAGCACCGGCACGTGAAGCGGCTCGTGCGTGGCGTGCGGCGGCGGCCCGTTAT
CGTGAAGCTCATCGTACGGCCGATGAAGCAGCGACGAAAGAGTTGCGCCGTTTGTTAGAACGTCCGGAAG
TCGCGGAAGCGGTCTTGTTAAGCAATCCGGATGCGTTACGCAATATGTTACGTCCTTTACTGGCGCATGA
TGGGCCCCTCACGTCACGCTATCGTCGCGCGCGTCGCCAACTTTATACGTATGTTCAACGCTTTTGTGCG
AAGAATGAAACAGTTTCCTTCTTTGGCCCGATGGCTTATGGAGAAGTGGACCCAGGGCTTCCGACTGCGG
ATGGTGCACTCTTGAGTACTCGCCTTCCGCGTACACGCCGTGTATTTGTGAGCCATTGGGCAGGTCGTGC
GCTCTTGCGCGCTGTTACGCGTGATACAGCTTTGTTACCGGATTTACCGTTTCATCGTACGCGTGATGGT
GAGCCGGCGTGGCCTGATGGAGCCAGCCCGGAAGATGCGGCCGCGGCACGTACAGTTTTGACCGCACTGA
CGCCGGATGGTACGACTCTTCGTGGTCTGGTGCGTATTTTAGGTACGCCGGCACGTGAACTCGCTCGTGC
CCTGCGTCTCTTGGTGGCAGCAGATGCTGCTGATGTGGGTCTTGGTGGTGGACCGTTTGATCTGGAGCCT
CTGACGACTTTGCGTGATGGTCTGGATCGCCTTCCCCCTTCGGCAGCACGTGATCGCTGGATTGCTCGTA
TTGAAGGTCTTGAAGCGTTGCGCGCCGCTCTGCAAGCTGCTGGACCGGATGAGCGCGAAGCGGCTATTGG
CGCGTTAGAACGCGCGTTTACGGAAGCGACGGGTGAGCCGGCACGTCGTGCAGCGGGGTCGACGTATGCT
GATCGTGCAGTGTTTTATGAAGAAGGTAGCTCGCCGTTTGCACTCCGCATTGGTCCTGCCTTAGCGGCGC
GTTGGGAACAACGCTTACGTGGTGTGTTGGAACTGTGTACCGCGCATGGTCATCTTACTCAACGCGCGGC
GGCAGATGCGGTCCGTAGCGCGCTGGGTACGGGCGCGCGCTTAGATTTGGAACGCTATGCCGCGGCGGCT
GCAGAAGCTTTTCCGGCGCCGGGTTCTGCATTTGCAGTGGCACATGCCCCGGATTATCCTGCCGCCGATC
GTGAGCGCCATACAACTCGTCTCCGTGAATTAGCGGATGGTCTTCGTGGTGATCGTTATGCATTGGTGGA
TTTGTGTCCTCGCGCTTCTGGCGCGGCGGGTCTGGCTGATGCAGATCTGGTGGTGGCGCGTGTTCATCAT
CACTTACTTGTGCCGGGTTGGCTGGATACGATGCATCCGGAGCCGCGTCGTTTTGCTGCCGCAGCAGCAG
ATTGGGTAGCGCGTCAAGATGGACGCGTGGTTGGTTTTGATTTTGGTCGTCGTAATAAAGGTTATTATCG
CTTTCCTGGTCGTGCAGTAGCTCTGCGTCCGGCGTCATGGACTGATGCGGGTGATCCACCTCTTCGTCCG
CGTGATCTGACTGTGGAACTTGGTGAACCCCCTGGTCCTGCCGCAGGCTCGGGTCATGGTTATGAAACGG
GTCCGGGTTATGAACCGGGCTATGGCCGCGGCAGCGCAAGCGGATCAGGTACTGGCGTACGCCTTCTCGA
CCCAGATGGTCGTGAAGTGACGGCATATATTCCGTTGAATGATTTTGTTAAATATGCACCATTTGCCGCT
CTCTCACATCCTCAAGTACTGCATCCCGCCTTTACAGCGCCGGAAGCTGCGCCAGAGGCAGCGCCGCAAG
TAGCCTCTGATGCAGCGCGTGATGCAGCTCCAGATGATCCACCTGGTGGTGCGCCTGGTACCGCACATGG
TGGTACCGCCCCGGTAGATGCTGCGCATGGTGGAACCGATCCAGGGGCACTTCCAGAAGTGGCTGTTGAT
GGTGTGGTTTTACAACGTCCGCGTTGGCGTGTTGATGCGAGCCGTTTACGTCGCAGCGCTCCTCATGCAC
GTTTCTTAGAGTTACGTCGTTTGGCGCGTCGTACGGGTTTACGTTTTCTGTTTTGTCGTGCACCGCGTGA
ACGTAAACCCTATCTGTTGGATTTAGCCTCACCGTTAGCGGCTGATCTTGCGGCTCACATTGGACATCGT
GAAGATGTACTCACGGCTGAAGCCATGTCACCAGCCCCGGGTGATTTGTGGTTGCGTGATGAACAAGGTC
GTCGTTATACATGCGAATTGCGTATGCAATTTACGGGTCGTGAAGTGGCGGCGCCCTAACTCGAGCACCA
CCACCACCACCACTGAGATCCGGCTGCTAACAAAGCCCGAAAGGAAGCTGAGTTGGCTGCTGCCACCGCT
GAGCAATAACTAGCATAACCCCTTGGGGCCTCTAAACGGGTCTTGAGGGGTTTTTTGCTGAAAGGAGGAA
CTATATCCGGATTGGCGAATGGG
[124 nt withheld, positions 2824-2947]
C
[91 nt withheld, positions 2949-3039]
A
[49 nt withheld, positions 3041-3089]
CCTTTGACGTTGGAGTCCACGTTCTTT
[37 nt withheld, positions 3117-3153]
ACCCTATCTCGGTCTATTCTTTTGATTTATAAGGGATTTTGCCGATTTCGGCCTATTGGTTAAAAAATGA
GCTGATTTAACAAAAATTTAACGCGAATTTTAACAAAATATTAACGCTTACAATTTAGGTGGCACTTTTC
GGGGAAATGTGCGCGGAACCCCTATTTGTTTATTTTTCTAAATACATTCAAATATGTATCCGCTCATGAA
TTAATTCTTAGAAAAACTCATCGAGCATCAAATGAAACTGCAATTTATTCATATCAGGATTATCAATACC
ATATTTTTGAAAAAGCCGTTTCTGTAATGAAGGAGAAAACTCACCGAGGCAGTTCCATAGGATGGCAAGA
TCCTGGTATCGGTCTGCGATTCCGACTCGTCCAACATCAATACAACCTATTAATTTCCCCTCGTCAAAAA
TAAGGTTATCAAGTGAGAAATCACCATGAGTGACGACTGAATCCGGTGAGAATGGCAAAAGTTTATGCAT
TTCTTTCCAGACTTGTTCAACAGGCCAGCCATTACGCTCGTCATCAAAATCACTCGCATCAACCAAACCG
TTATTCATTCGTGATTGCGCCTGAGCGAGACGAAATACGCGATCGCTGTTAAAAGGACAATTACAAACAG
GAATCGAATGCAACCGGCGCAGGAACACTGCCAGCGCATCAACAATATTTTCACCTGAATCAGGATATTC
TTCTAATACCTGGAATGCTGTTTTCCCGGGGATCGCAGTGGTGAGTAACCATGCATCATCAGGAGTACGG
ATAAAATGCTTGATGGTCGGAAGAGGCATAAATTCCGTCAGCCAGTTTAGTCTGACCATCTCATCTGTAA
CATCATTGGCAACGCTACCTTTGCCATGTTTCAGAAACAACTCTGGCGCATCGGGCTTCCCATACAATCG
ATAGATTGTCGCACCTGATTGCCCGACATTATCGCGAGCCCATTTATACCCATATAAATCAGCATCCATG
TTGGAATTTAATCGCGGCCTAGAGCAAGACGTTTCCCGTTGAATATGGCTCATAACACCCCTTGTATTAC
TGTTTATGTAAGCAGACAGTTTTATTGTTCATGACCAAAATCCCTTAACGTGAGTTTTCGTTCCACTGAG
CGTCAGACCCCGTAGAAAAGATCAAAGGATCTTCTTGAGATCCTTTTTTTCTGCGCGTAATCTGCTGCTT
GCAAACAAAAAAACCACCGCTACCAGCGGTGGTTTGTTTGCCGGATCAAGAGCTACCAACTCTTTTTCCG
AAGGTAACTGGCTTCAGCAGAGCGCAGATACCAAATACTGTCCTTCTAGTGTAGCCGTAGTTAGGCCACC
ACTTCAAGAACTCTGTAGCACCGCCTACATACCTCGCTCTGCTAATCCTGTTACCAGTGGCTGCTGCCAG
TGGCGATAAGTCGTGTCTTACCGGGTTGGACTCAAGACGATAGTTACCGGATAAGGCGCAGCGGTCGGGC
TGAACGGGGGGTTCGTGCACACAGCCCAGCTTGGAGCGAACGACCTACACCGAACTGAGATACCTACAGC
GTGAGCTATGAGAAAGCGCCACGCTTCCCGAAGGGAGAAAGGCGGACAGGTATCCGGTAAGCGGCAGGGT
CGGAACAGGAGAGCGCACGAGGGAGCTTCCAGGGGGAAACGCCTGGTATCTTTATAGTCCTGTCGGGTTT
CGCCACCTCTGACTTGAGCGTCGATTTTTGTGATGCTCGTCAGGGGGGCGGAGCCTATGGAAAAACGCCA
GCAACGCGGCCTTTTTACGGTTCCTGGCCTTTTGCTGGCCTTTTGCTCACATGTTCTTTCCTGCGTTATC
CCCTGATTCTGTGGATAACCGTATTACCGCCTTTGAGTGAGCTGATACCGCTCGCCGCAGCCGAACGACC
GAGCGCAGCGAGTCAGTGAGCGAGGAAGCGGAAGAGCGCCTGATGCGGTATTTTCTCCTTACGCATCTGT
GCGGTATTTCACACCGCAATGGTGCACTCTCAGTACAATCTGCTCTGATGCCGCATAGTTAAGCCAGTAT
ACACTCCGCTATCGCTACGTGACTGGGTCATGGCTGCGCCCCGACACCCGCCAACACCCGCTGACGCGCC
CTGACGGGCTTGTCTGCTCCCGGCATCCGCTTACAGACAAGCTGTGACCGTCTCCGGGAGCTGCATGTGT
CAGAGGTTTTCACCGTCATCACCGAAACGCGCGAGGCAGCTGCGGTAAAGCTCATCAGCGTGGTCGTGAA
GCGATTCACAGATGTCTGCCTGTTCATCCGCGTCCAGCTCGTTGAGTTTCTCCAGAAGCGTTAATGTCTG
GCTTCTGATAAAGCGGGCCATGTTAAGGGCGGTTTTTTCCTGTTTGGTCACTGATGCCTCCGTGTAAGGG
GGATTTCTGTTCATGGGGGTAATGATACCGATGAAACGAGAGAGGATGCTCACGATACGGGTTACTGATG
ATGAACATGCCCGGTTACTGGAACGTTGTGAGGGTAAACAACTGGCGGTATGGATGCGGCGGGACCAGAG
AAAAATCACTCAGGGTCAATGCCAGCGCTTCGTTAATACAGATGTAGGTGTTCCACAGGGTAGCCAGCAG
CATCCTGCGATGCAGATCCGGAACATAATGGTGCAGGGCGCTGACTTCCGCGTTTCCAGACTTTACGAAA
CACGGAAACCGAAGACCATTCATGTTGTTGCTCAGGTCGCAGACGTTTTGCAGCAGCAGTCGCTTCACGT
TCGCTCGCGTATCGGTGATTCATTCTGCTAACCAGTAAGGCAACCCCGCCAGCCTAGCCGGGTCCTCAAC
GACAGGAGCACGATCATGCGCACCCGTGGGGCCGCCATGCCGGCGATAATGGCCTGCTTCTCGCCGAAAC
GTTTGGTGGCGGGACCAGTGACGAAGGCTTGAGCGAGGGCGTGCAAGATTCCGAATACCGCAAGCGACAG
GCCGATCATCGTCGCGCTCCAGCGAAAGCGGTCCTCGCCGAAAATGACCCAGAGCGCTGCCGGCACCTGT
CCTACGAGTTGCATGATAAAGAAGACAGTCATAAGTGCGGCGACGATAGTCATGCCCCGCGCCCACCGGA
AGGAGCTGACTGGGTTGAAGGCTCTCAAGGGCATCGGTCGAGATCCCGGTGCCTAATGAGTGAGCTAACT
TACATTAATTGCGTTGCGCTCACTGCCCGCTTTCCAGTCGGGAAACCTGTCGTGCCAGCTGCATTAATGA
ATCGGCCAACGCGCGGGGAGAGGCGGTTTGCGTATTGGGCGCCAGGGTGGTTTTTCTTTTCACCAGTGAG
ACGGGCAACAGCTGATTGCCCTTCACCGCCTGGCCCTGAGAGAGTTGCAGCAAGCGGTCCACGCTGGTTT
GCCCCAGCAGGCGAAAATCCTGTTTGATGGTGGTTAACGGCGGGATATAACATGAGCTGTCTTCGGTATC
GTCGTATCCCACTACCGAGATATCCGCACCAACGCGCAGCCCGGACTCGGTAATGGCGCGCATTGCGCCC
AGCGCCATCTGATCGTTGGCAACCAGCATCGCAGTGGGAACGATGCCCTCATTCAGCATTTGCATGGTTT
GTTGAAAACCGGACATGGCACTCCAGTCGCCTTCCCGTTCCGCTATCGGCTGAATTTGATTGCGAGTGAG
ATATTTATGCCAGCCAGCCAGACGCAGACGCGCCGAGACAGAACTTAATGGGCCCGCTAACAGCGCGATT
TGCTGGTGACCCAATGCGACCAGATGCTCCACGCCCAGTCGCGTACCGTCTTCATGGGAGAAAATAATAC
TGTTGATGGGTGTCTGGTCAGAGACATCAAGAAATAACGCCGGAACATTAGTGCAGGCAGCTTCCACAGC
AATGGCATCCTGGTCATCCAGCGGATAGTTAATGATCAGCCCACTGACGCGTTGCGCGAGAAGATTGTGC
ACCGCCGCTTTACAGGCTTCGACGCCGCTTCGTTCTACCATCGACACCACCACGCTGGCACCCAGTTGAT
CGGCGCGAGATTTAATCGCCGCGACAATTTGCGACGGCGCGTGCAGGGCCAGACTGGAGGTGGCAACGCC
AATCAGCAACGACTGTTTGCCCGCCAGTTGTTGTGCCACGCGGTTGGGAATGTAATTCAGCTCCGCCATC
GCCGCTTCCACTTTTTCCCGCGTTTTCGCAGAAACGTGGCTGGCCTGGTTCACCACGCGGGAAACGGTCT
GATAAGAGACACCGGCATACTCTGCGACATCGTATAACGTTACTGGTTTCACATTCACCACCCTGAATTG
ACTCTCTTCCGGGCGCTATCATGCCATACCGCGAAAGGTTTTGCGCCATTCGATGGTGTCCGGGATCTCG
ACGCTCTCCCTTATGCGACTCCTGCATTAGGAAGCAGCCCAGTAGTAGGTTGAGGCCGTTGAGCACCGCC
GCCGCAAGGAATGGTGCATGCAAGGAGATGGCGCCCAACAGTCCCCCGGCCACGGGGCCTGCCACCATAC
CCACGCCGAAACAAGCGCTCATGAGCCCGAAGTGGCGAGCCCGATCTTCCCCATCGGTGATGTCGGCGAT
ATAGGCGCCAGCAACCGCACCTGTGGCGCCGGTGATGCCGGCCACGATGCGTCCGGCGTAGAGGATCGAG
ATCTCGATCCCGCGAAAT
